>Addgene plasmid #186081 | pTR-454 tNGFR-P2A-CARD11 | addgene full sequence | sequence record 367447 | Addgene NGS Result
CCCTTTCGTCTCGCGCGTTTCGGTGATGACGGTGAAAACCTCTGACACATGCAGCTCCCGGAGACGGTCA
CAGCTTGTCTGTAAGCGGATGCCGGGAGCAGACAAGCCCGTCAGGGCGCGTCAGCGGGTGTTGGCGGGTG
TCGGGGCTGGCTTAACTATGCGGCATCAGAGCAGATTGTACTGAGAGTGCACCATATGCGGTGTGAAATA
CCGCACAGATGCGTAAGGAGAAAATACCGCATCAGGCGCCATTCGCCATTCAGGCTGCGCAACTGTTGGG
AAGGGCGATCGGTGCGGGCCTCTTCGCTATTACGCCAGCTGGCGAAAGGGGGATGTGCTGCAAGGCGATT
AAGTTGGGTAACGCCAGGGTTTTCCCAGTCACGACGTTGTAAAACGACGGCCAGTGAATTCGAGCTCGGT
ACCCGGGGACAAGGCTGCCATCTTCCCTCCTCCCCATCTCCAGGGGTGTCAGGACCTGTGTCAGTGGCCT
CCCAGGCTGTCCACTCCCCAGGGTGGAACAGAAGCCCCTCTCCCCCTGCAGCCCCTGGTGTGGTCCACTC
TGCCAGTGTCATCGAGGGTGACACGCCCCTCAGGACTTCCTGGCCTTTTCTTCCAAAGCAGAACATCTCT
TTGATCCCAGAACGATTCCCTTTCTCTCCATCCTCCGCCTCCTGCTCCAAGGCTGATTATCTCTTCCTTT
TCAGATCCCAAGCACTGCAAGTCCAGATGCAACGGGAGCCTGGCTCAAGGGACGACAAGATCCAGCCGGA
AAGTGTAGAAGTCACACCCCAATGGCGGGATAGCAGCCCCTGTGTGTGAGCACCCCTCCATGGGGGCAGG
TGCCACTGGCCGCGCCATGGACGGGCCGCGCCTGCTGCTGTTGCTGCTTCTGGGGGTGTCCCTTGGAGGT
GCCAAGGAGGCATGCCCCACAGGCCTGTACACACACAGCGGTGAGTGCTGCAAAGCCTGCAACCTGGGCG
AGGGTGTGGCCCAGCCTTGTGGAGCCAACCAGACCGTGTGTGAGCCCTGCCTGGACAGCGTGACGTTCTC
CGACGTGGTGAGCGCGACCGAGCCGTGCAAGCCGTGCACCGAGTGCGTGGGGCTCCAGAGCATGTCGGCG
CCATGCGTGGAGGCCGACGACGCCGTGTGCCGCTGCGCCTACGGCTACTACCAGGATGAGACGACTGGGC
GCTGCGAGGCGTGCCGCGTGTGCGAGGCGGGCTCGGGCCTCGTGTTCTCCTGCCAGGACAAGCAGAACAC
CGTGTGCGAGGAGTGCCCCGACGGCACGTATTCCGACGAGGCCAACCACGTGGACCCGTGCCTGCCCTGC
ACCGTGTGCGAGGACACCGAGCGCCAGCTCCGCGAGTGCACACGCTGGGCCGACGCCGAGTGCGAGGAGA
TCCCTGGCCGTTGGATTACACGGTCCACACCCCCAGAGGGCTCGGACAGCACAGCCCCCAGCACCCAGGA
GCCTGAGGCACCTCCAGAACAAGACCTCATAGCCAGCACGGTGGCAGGTGTGGTGACCACAGTGATGGGC
AGCTCCCAGCCCGTGGTGACCCGAGGCACCACCGACAACCTCATCCCTGTCTATTGCTCCATCCTGGCTG
CTGTGGTTGTGGGTCTTGTGGCCTACATAGCCTTCAAGAGGTGGAACAGCCGCGCCAAGCGCTCGGGTTC
GGGTGCCACCAACTTCAGCCTGCTGAAGCAGGCCGGCGACGTGGAGGAGAACCCCGGCCCCCCAGGTACT
CGGCATCTGTTATCCCCTCTATACCTCTCTATATATTATGGAGAGACAGGGTCTTGTTCTATCACTGCGG
CTGGAGTGCAGTGATGTGATCATAACATACTGCAGCCCTCCACCTCCTTGGCTCAAGTGATCCTCCCATT
TTAGCCTCCCAAGTAGCTGGGACCACAGGCACACACAACCAAATCTGGTGAATTTTTTAAATTTTTTGTA
GAGACAGGGCCTTGCTCCGTTGCCCAGACTGGTCTCAAACTCCTGGCCTCAAGCGATCTCCCTGTCTCTG
CCTCCCAAAGCACTGATTACAGGCAGGAGACACTGTGCCTGGCCGTTCCTTTATATTGGAAAAAACGCAA
GTGATGGTGACCTGAGACTTGGCGGAGGGGCGGGAGTAGTGTCCTCTAGAGTCGACCTGCAGGCATGCAA
GCTTGGCGTAATCATGGTCATAGCTGTTTCCTGTGTGAAATTGTTATCCGCTCACAATTCCACACAACAT
ACGAGCCGGAAGCATAAAGTGTAAAGCCTGGGGTGCCTAATGAGTGAGCTAACTCACATTAATTGCGTTG
CGCTCACTGCCCGCTTTCCAGTCGGGAAACCTGTCGTGCCAGCTGCATTAATGAATCGGCCAACGCGCGG
GGAGAGGCGGTTTGTGTATTGGGCGCTCTTCCGCTTCCTCGCTCACTGACTCGCTGCGCTCGGTCGTTCG
GCTGCGGCGAGCGGTATCAGCTCACTCAAAGGCGGTAATACGGTTATCCACAGAATCAGGGGATAACGCA
GGAAAGAACATGTGAGCAAAAGGCCAGCAAAAGGCCAGGAACCGTAAAAAGGCCGCGTTGCTGGCGTTTT
TCCATAGGCTCCGCCCCCCTGACGAGCATCACAAAAATCGACGCTCAAGTCAGAGGTGGCGAAACCCGAC
AGGACTATAAAGATACCAGGCGTTTCCCCCTGGAAGCTCCCTCGTGCGCTCTCCTGTTCCGACCCTGCCG
CTTACCGGATACCTGTCCGCCTTTCTCCCTTCGGGAAGCGTGGCGCTTTCTCATAGCTCACGCTGTAGGT
ATCTCAGTTCGGTGTAGGTCGTTCGCTCCAAGCTGGGCTGTGTGCACGAACCCCCCGTTCAGCCCGACCG
CTGCGCCTTATCCGGTAACTATCGTCTTGAGTCCAACCCGGTAAGACACGACTTATCGCCACTGGCAGCA
GCCACTGGTAACAGGATTAGCAGAGCGAGGTATGTAGGCGGTGCTACAGAGTTCTTGAAGTGGTGGCATA
ACTACGGCTACACTAGAAGAACAGTATTTGGTATCTGCGCTCTGCTGAAGCCAGTTACCTTCGGAAAAAG
AGTTGGTAGCTCTTGATCCGGCAAACAAACCACCGCTGGTAGCGGTGGTTTTTTTGTTTGCAAGCAGCAG
ATTACGCGCAGAAAAAAAGGATCTCAAGAAGATCCTTTGATCTTTTCTACGGGGTCTGACGCTCAGTGGA
ACGAAAACTCACGTTAAGGGATTTTGGTCATGAGATTATCAAAAAGGATCTTCACCTAGATCCTTTTAAA
TTAAAAATGAAGTTTTAAATCAATCTAAAGTATATATGAGTAAACTTGGTCTGACAGTTACCAATGCTTA
ATCAGTGAGGCACCTATCTCAGCGATCTGTCTATTTCGTTCATCCATAGTTGCCTGACTCCCCGTCGTGT
AGATAACTACGATACGGGAGGGCTTACCATCTGGCCCCAGTGCTGCAATGATACCGCGAGACCCACGCTC
ACCGGCTCCAGATTTATCAGCAATAAACCAGCCAGCCGGAAGGGCCGAGCGCAGAAGTGGTCCTGCAACT
TTATCCGCCTCCATCCAGTCTATTAATTGTTGCCGGGAAGCTAGAGTAAGTAGTTCGCCAGTTAATAGTT
TGCGCAACGTTGTTGCCATTGCTATAGGCATCGTGGTGTCACGCTCGTCGTTTGGTATGGCTTCATTCAG
CTCCGGTTCCCAACGATCAAGGCGAGTTACATGATCCCCCATGTTGTGCAAAAAAGCGGTTAGCTCCTTC
GGTCCTCCGATCGTTGTCAGAAGTAAGTTGGCCGCAGTGTTATCACTCATGGTTATGGCAGCACTGCATA
ATTCTCTTACTGTCATGCCATCCGTAAGATGCTTTTCTGTGACTGGTGAGTACTCAACCAAGTCATTCTG
AGAATAGTGTATGCGGCGACCGAGTTGCTCTTGCCCGGCGTCAATACGGGATAATACCGCGCCACATAGC
AGAACTTTAAAAGTGCTCATCATTGGAAAACGTTCTTCGGGGCGAAAACTCTCAAGGATCTTACCGCTGT
TGAGATCCAGTTCGATGTAACCCACTCGTGCACCCAACTGATCTTCAGCATCTTTTACTTTCACCAGCGT
TTCTGGGTGAGCAAAAACAGGAAGGCAAAATGCCGCAAAAAAGGGAATAAGGGCGACACGGAAATGTTGA
ATACTCATACTCTTCCTTTTTCAATATTATTGAAGCATTTATCAGGGTTATTGTCTCATGAGCGGATACA
TATTTGAATGTATTTAGAAAAATAAACAAATAGGGGTTCCGCGCACATTTCCCCGAAAAGTGCCACCTGA
CGTCTAAGAAACCATTATTATCATGACATTAACCTATAAAAATAGGCGTATCACGAGG
Features (pLannotate 1.2.2; 13 found; start..end, strand, type, name):
     10..45      +  CDS            rop (fragment): Rop protein, which maintains plasmids at low copy number; rop
    147..246     +  misc_feature   bom (fragment): basis of mobility region from pBR322
    252..409     -  CDS            lacZα (fragment): LacZα fragment of β-galactosidase; lacZ fragment
    830..1753    +  CDS            NGFR (fragment): TNR16_HUMAN - Also known as TNFRSF16. Experimental evidence at protein level: Swiss-Prot protein existence level 1. Low affinity receptor which can bind to NGF, BDNF, NTF3, and NTF4. Forms a heterodimeric receptor with SORCS2 that binds the precursor forms of NGF, BDNF and NTF3 with high affinity, and has much lower affinity for mature NGF and BDNF (PubMed:24908487). Plays an important role in differentiation and survival of specific neuronal populations during development (By similarity). Can mediate cell survival as well as cell death of neural cells. Plays a role in the inactivation of RHOA
   1792..1920    +  CDS            MKNK1 (fragment): MKNK1_HUMAN - Also known as MNK1. Experimental evidence at protein level: Swiss-Prot protein existence level 1. May play a role in the response to environmental stress and cytokines. Appears to regulate translation by phosphorylating EIF4E, thus increasing the affinity of this protein for the 7-methylguanosine- containing mRNA cap. From Homo sapiens (Human).
   2142..2174    +  misc_feature   MCS (fragment): pUC18/19 multiple cloning site
   2211..2227    -  protein_bind   lac operator: The lac repressor binds to the lac operator to inhibit transcription in E. coli. This inhibition can be relieved by adding lactose or isopropyl-β-D-thiogalactopyranoside (IPTG). lac repressor encoded by lacI
   2235..2265    -  promoter       lac promoter: promoter for the E. coli lac operon
   2280..2301    -  protein_bind   CAP binding site: CAP binding activates transcription in the presence of cAMP. E. coli catabolite activator protein
   2314..2406    -  CDS            lacI (fragment): lac repressor; lacI; The lac repressor binds to the lac operator to inhibit transcription in E. coli. This inhibition can be relieved by adding lactose or isopropyl-β-D-thiogalactopyranoside (IPTG).
   2589..3177    -  rep_origin     ori: high-copy-number ColE1/pMB1/pBR322/pUC origin of replication
   3348..4208    -  CDS            AmpR: β-lactamase; bla; confers resistance to ampicillin, carbenicillin, and related antibiotics
   4209..4313    -  promoter       AmpR promoter: bla
