[The description below was written by a language model from this plasmid's Addgene catalogue record and pLannotate feature annotations shown in this document.]
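Description:
pTR-454 tNGFR-P2A-CARD11 is a 4.4 kb pUC19-based plasmid that serves as a homology-directed repair donor for CRISPR knock-in of a truncated nerve growth factor receptor (tNGFR) marker at the human CARD11 locus. It is a bacterial cloning and template vector rather than an expression plasmid. Propagation in E. coli relies on the high-copy ColE1/pUC origin, and selection on the β-lactamase (AmpR) gene driven by its own promoter. The usual pUC19 remnants flank the insert: lacZα and MCS fragments, and the lac promoter, operator and CAP site. The disrupted lacZα and MCS indicate the donor cassette sits in the polylinker region.

The annotated payload is a roughly 0.9 kb partial NGFR coding sequence, consistent with a truncated receptor, typically a form that reaches the cell surface but lacks intracellular signalling. The construct name indicates that it is joined through a P2A ribosome-skipping peptide to CARD11, although neither the P2A nor any CARD11 sequence is called in the automated feature table. The unannotated stretches on either side of NGFR presumably hold the CARD11 homology arms, and the short hit labelled MKNK1 downstream of NGFR is probably a spurious similarity match rather than a deliberate element. No eukaryotic promoter is annotated, which fits a design in which the integrated tNGFR-P2A is expressed in frame from the endogenous CARD11 promoter, yielding separate marker and wild-type CARD11 proteins. The record does not give the arm lengths or any guide RNA.

The stated purpose is knock-in of truncated NGFR at the target gene. In the associated work on high-yield genome engineering of primary cells, such a surface marker lets edited cells be detected or enriched.
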