Addgene plasmid #186081: pTR-454 tNGFR-P2A-CARD11
Purpose: Knockin of truncated NGFR to target gene
Depositing lab: Alexander Marson. Depositing organization: J. David Gladstone Institutes. Publication: High-yield genome engineering in primary cells using a hybrid ssDNA repair template and small-molecule cocktails. Shy BR, Vykunta VS, Ha A, Talbot A, Roth TL, Nguyen DN, Pfeifer WG, Chen YY, Blaeschke F, Shifrut E, Vedova S, Mamedov MR, Chung JJ, Li H, Yu R, Wu D, Wolf J, Martin TG, Castro CE, Ye L, Esensten JH, Eyquem J, Marson A. Nat Biotechnol. 2022 Aug 25:10.1038/s41587-022-01418-8. doi: 10.1038/s41587-022-01418-8. PubMed 36008610.
Backbone
  Vector backbone: PUC19
  Vector type: CRISPR
Growth in bacteria
  Bacterial resistance: Ampicillin, 100 μg/mL
  Growth temperature: 37°C
  Growth strain: DH5alpha
  Copy number: High Copy
Gene/Insert
  Gene/Insert name: CARD11
  Species: H. sapiens (human)
  Mutation: WT with tNGFR sequence
  Entrez Gene: CARD11 (a.k.a. BENTA, BIMP3, CARMA1, IMD11, IMD11A, PPBL)
  Cloning method: Unknown
Terms and licenses: Academic/Nonprofit Terms; Industry Terms: Not Available to Industry
Depositor comments: Please visit https://www.biorxiv.org/content/10.1101/2021.09.02.458799v1 for bioRxiv preprint.
How to cite: pTR-454 tNGFR-P2A-CARD11 was a gift from Alexander Marson (Addgene plasmid # 186081 ; http://n2t.net/addgene:186081 ; RRID:Addgene_186081)
